>Addgene plasmid #143742 | TFORF1010 | addgene full sequence | sequence record 407890 | Addgene NGS Result
TTAATGTAGTCTTATGCAATACTCTTGTAGTCTTGCAACATGGTAACGATGAGTTAGCAACATGCCTTAC
AAGGAGAGAAAAAGCACCGTGCATGCCGATTGGTGGAAGTAAGGTGGTACGATCGTGCCTTATTAGGAAG
GCAACAGACGGGTCTGACATGGATTGGACGAACCACTGAATTGCCGCATTGCAGAGATATTGTATTTAAG
TGCCTAGCTCGATACATAAACGGGTCTCTCTGGTTAGACCAGATCTGAGCCTGGGAGCTCTCTGGCTAAC
TAGGGAACCCACTGCTTAAGCCTCAATAAAGCTTGCCTTGAGTGCTTCAAGTAGTGTGTGCCCGTCTGTT
GTGTGACTCTGGTAACTAGAGATCCCTCAGACCCTTTTAGTCAGTGTGGAAAATCTCTAGCAGTGGCGCC
CGAACAGGGACTTGAAAGCGAAAGGGAAACCAGAGGAGCTCTCTCGACGCAGGACTCGGCTTGCTGAAGC
GCGCACGGCAAGAGGCGAGGGGCGGCGACTGGTGAGTACGCCAAAAATTTTGACTAGCGGAGGCTAGAAG
GAGAGAGATGGGTGCGAGAGCGTCAGTATTAAGCGGGGGAGAATTAGATCGCGATGGGAAAAAATTCGGT
TAAGGCCAGGGGGAAAGAAAAAATATAAATTAAAACATATAGTATGGGCAAGCAGGGAGCTAGAACGATT
CGCAGTTAATCCTGGCCTGTTAGAAACATCAGAAGGCTGTAGACAAATACTGGGACAGCTACAACCATCC
CTTCAGACAGGATCAGAAGAACTTAGATCATTATATAATACAGTAGCAACCCTCTATTGTGTGCATCAAA
GGATAGAGATAAAAGACACCAAGGAAGCTTTAGACAAGATAGAGGAAGAGCAAAACAAAAGTAAGACCAC
CGCACAGCAAGCGGCCGCTGATCTTCAGACCTGGAGGAGGAGATATGAGGGACAATTGGAGAAGTGAATT
ATATAAATATAAAGTAGTAAAAATTGAACCATTAGGAGTAGCACCCACCAAGGCAAAGAGAAGAGTGGTG
CAGAGAGAAAAAAGAGCAGTGGGAATAGGAGCTTTGTTCCTTGGGTTCTTGGGAGCAGCAGGAAGCACTA
TGGGCGCAGCGTCAATGACGCTGACGGTACAGGCCAGACAATTATTGTCTGGTATAGTGCAGCAGCAGAA
CAATTTGCTGAGGGCTATTGAGGCGCAACAGCATCTGTTGCAACTCACAGTCTGGGGCATCAAGCAGCTC
CAGGCAAGAATCCTGGCTGTGGAAAGATACCTAAAGGATCAACAGCTCCTGGGGATTTGGGGTTGCTCTG
GAAAACTCATTTGCACCACTGCTGTGCCTTGGAATGCTAGTTGGAGTAATAAATCTCTGGAACAGATTTG
GAATCACACGACCTGGATGGAGTGGGACAGAGAAATTAACAATTACACAAGCTTAATACACTCCTTAATT
GAAGAATCGCAAAACCAGCAAGAAAAGAATGAACAAGAATTATTGGAATTAGATAAATGGGCAAGTTTGT
GGAATTGGTTTAACATAACAAATTGGCTGTGGTATATAAAATTATTCATAATGATAGTAGGAGGCTTGGT
AGGTTTAAGAATAGTTTTTGCTGTACTTTCTATAGTGAATAGAGTTAGGCAGGGATATTCACCATTATCG
TTTCAGACCCACCTCCCAACCCCGAGGGGACCCATGCATTGCATCTCAATTAGTCAGCAACCAGGTGTGG
AAAGTCCCCAGGCTCCCCAGCAGGCAGAAGTATGCAAAGCATGCGTCTCAATTAGTCAGCAACCATAGTC
CCGCCCCTAACTCCGCCCATCCCGCCCCTAACTCCGCCCAGTTCCGCCCATTCTCCGCCCCATGGCTGAC
TAATTTTTTTTATTTATGCAGAGGCCGAGGCCGCCTCGGCCTCTGAGCTATTCCAGAAGTAGTGAGGAGG
CTTTTTTGGAGGCCTAGGCTTTTGCAAAAAGCTTTCTAGAGGTACCACCGGAGCTTACCATGACCGAGTA
CAAGCCCACGGTGCGCCTCGCCACCCGCGACGACGTCCCCAGGGCCGTACGCACCCTCGCCGCCGCGTTC
GCCGACTACCCCGCCACGCGCCACACCGTCGATCCGGACCGCCACATCGAGCGGGTCACCGAGCTGCAAG
AACTCTTCCTCACGCGCGTCGGGCTCGACATCGGCAAGGTGTGGGTCGCGGACGACGGCGCCGCCGTGGC
GGTCTGGACCACGCCGGAGAGCGTCGAAGCGGGGGCGGTGTTCGCCGAGATCGGCCCGCGCATGGCCGAG
TTGAGCGGTTCCCGGCTGGCCGCGCAGCAACAGATGGAAGGCCTCCTGGCGCCGCACCGGCCCAAGGAGC
CCGCGTGGTTCCTGGCCACCGTCGGCGTCTCGCCCGACCACCAGGGCAAGGGTCTGGGCAGCGCCGTCGT
GCTCCCCGGAGTGGAGGCGGCCGAGCGCGCCGGGGTGCCCGCCTTCCTGGAGACCTCCGCGCCCCGCAAC
CTCCCCTTCTACGAGCGGCTCGGCTTCACCGTCACCGCCGACGTCGAGGTGCCCGAAGGACCGCGCACCT
GGTGCATGACCCGCAAGCCCGGTGCCAGTTAACGAATTCTAGATCTTGAGACAAATGGCAGTATTCATCC
ACAATTTTAAAAGAAAAGGGGGGATTGGGGGGTACAGTGCAGGGGAAAGAATAGTAGACATAATAGCAAC
AGACATACAAACTAAAGAATTACAAAAACAAATTACAAAAATTCAAAATTTTCGGGTTTATTACAGGGAC
AGCAGAGATCCACTTTGGCGCCGGCTCGAGGCCTGCAGGTGCAAAGATGGATAAAGTTTTAAACAGAGAG
GAATCTTTGCAGCTAATGGACCTTCTAGGTCTTGAAAGGAGTGGGAATTGGCTCCGGTGCCCGTCAGTGG
GCAGAGCGCACATCGCCCACAGTCCCCGAGAAGTTGGGGGGAGGGGTCGGCAATTGAACCGGTGCCTAGA
GAAGGTGGCGCGGGGTAAACTGGGAAAGTGATGTCGTGTACTGGCTCCGCCTTTTTCCCGAGGGTGGGGG
AGAACCGTATATAAGTGCAGTAGTCGCCGTGAACGTTCTTTTTCGCAACGGGTTTGCCGCCAGAACACAG
GTAAGTGCCGTGTGTGGTTCCCGCGGGCCTGGCCTCTTTACGGGTTATGGCCCTTGCGTGCCTTGAATTA
CTTCCACCTGGCTGCAGTACGTGATTCTTGATCCCGAGCTTCGGGTTGGAAGTGGGTGGGAGAGTTCGAG
GCCTTGCGCTTAAGGAGCCCCTTCGCCTCGTGCTTGAGTTGAGGCCTGGCCTGGGCGCTGGGGCCGCCGC
GTGCGAATCTGGTGGCACCTTCGCGCCTGTCTCGCTGCTTTCGATAAGTCTCTAGCCATTTAAAATTTTT
GATGACCTGCTGCGACGCTTTTTTTCTGGCAAGATAGTCTTGTAAATGCGGGCCAAGATCTGCACACTGG
TATTTCGGTTTTTGGGGCCGCGGGCGGCGACGGGGCCCGTGCGTCCCAGCGCACATGTTCGGCGAGGCGG
GGCCTGCGAGCGCGGCCACCGAGAATCGGACGGGGGTAGTCTCAAGCTGGCCGGCCTGCTCTGGTGCCTG
GCCTCGCGCCGCCGTGTATCGCCCCGCCCTGGGCGGCAAGGCTGGCCCGGTCGGCACCAGTTGCGTGAGC
GGAAAGATGGCCGCTTCCCGGCCCTGCTGCAGGGAGCTCAAAATGGAGGACGCGGCGCTCGGGAGAGCGG
GCGGGTGAGTCACCCACACAAAGGAAAAGGGCCTTTCCGTCCTCAGCCGTCGCTTCATGTGACTCCACGG
AGTACCGGGCGCCGTCCAGGCACCTCGATTAGTTCTCGAGCTTTTGGAGTACGTCGTCTTTAGGTTGGGG
GGAGGGGTTTTATGCGATGGAGTTTCCCCACACTGAGTGGGTGGAGACTGAAGTTAGGCCAGCTTGGCAC
TTGATGTAATTCTCCTTGGAATTTGCCCTTTTTGAGTTTGGATCTTGGTTCATTCTCAAGCCTCAGACAG
TGGTTCAAAGTTTTTTTCTTCCATTTCAGGTGTCGTGAGGCTAGCACCGCCACCATGGCAGAAATGAACC
CTGCACAGGGTCATGTGGTTTTTGAAGACGTGGCCATATATTTCTCCCAGGAGGAGTGGGGGCATCTCGA
TGAGGCTCAGAGATTGCTGTACCGTGATGTGATGCTGGAGAATTTGGCCCTTTTGTCCTCACTAGGTTGT
TGCCATGGAGCTGAGGATGAGGAGGCACCTTTAGAGCCAGGTGTTTCTGTAGGAGTGTCACAGGTCATGG
CTCCAAAGCCCTGTCTATCTACCCAGAATACCCAGCCCTGTGAGACATGTAGCTCACTTCTGAAGGACAT
TCTGCGTCTGGCTGAGCATGACGGAACACACCCCGAGCAGGGACTGTACACGTGTCCAGCACATCTTCAC
CAGCACCAAAAGGAGCAGATTAGAGAGAAACTTTCTAGAGGGGATGGAGGAAGACCGACATTTGTGAAGA
ACCACAGAGTTCACATGGCAGGGAAGACCTTCTTGTGCAGTGAATGTGGGAAAGCCTTTAGCCACAAACA
TAAACTTTCTGACCATCAGAAAATCCACACTGGAGAAAGAACTTATAAGTGCAGCAAATGTGGGATATTG
TTTATGGAAAGGTCCACACTCAATAGACATCAGAGAACTCACACTGGAGAAAGGCCTTATGAGTGCAATG
AATGTGGGAAAGCCTTTCTTTGTAAGTCTCACCTTGTTCGTCACCAGACAATCCACTCTGGAGAAAGGCC
TTATGAGTGCAGTGAATGTGGGAAATTGTTTATGTGGAGTTCCACACTCATTACACATCAGAGGGTTCAC
ACTGGAAAGAGGCCTTATGGTTGCAGTGAATGTGGGAAGTTCTTTAAGTGCAACTCAAACCTCTTTAGGC
ATTACAGAATTCATACAGGAAAAAGGTCTTATGGTTGCAGTGAATGTGGGAAATTCTTTATGGAAAGGTC
TACACTCAGTAGACATCAGAGAGTTCACACTGGAGAAAGGCCTTATGAGTGCAATGAATGTGGGAAATTC
TTCAGCTTGAAATCCGTCCTCATTCAACACCAAAGAGTTCACACTGGAGAACGGCCTTATGAATGCAGTG
AGTGTGGGAAGGCCTTCCTTACAAAGTCCCACCTCATTTGTCATCAGACAGTTCACACTGCAGCAAAGCA
GTGCAGTGAATGTGGGAAATTCTTTAGGTATAACTCTACACTTCTCAGACATCAGAAAGTCCACACTGGA
TAGTAATGAACTAGTCCGTAACTTGAAAGTATTTCGATTTCTTGGCTTTATATATCTTGTGGAAAGGACG
ACCAGTACCAGCACGTCTACAAGCTACGCGTTAAGTCGACAATCAACCTCTGGATTACAAAATTTGTGAA
AGATTGACTGGTATTCTTAACTATGTTGCTCCTTTTACGCTATGTGGATACGCTGCTTTAATGCCTTTGT
ATCATGCTATTGCTTCCCGTATGGCTTTCATTTTCTCCTCCTTGTATAAATCCTGGTTGCTGTCTCTTTA
TGAGGAGTTGTGGCCCGTTGTCAGGCAACGTGGCGTGGTGTGCACTGTGTTTGCTGACGCAACCCCCACT
GGTTGGGGCATTGCCACCACCTGTCAGCTCCTTTCCGGGACTTTCGCTTTCCCCCTCCCTATTGCCACGG
CGGAACTCATCGCCGCCTGCCTTGCCCGCTGCTGGACAGGGGCTCGGCTGTTGGGCACTGACAATTCCGT
GGTGTTGTCGGGGAAATCATCGTCCTTTCCTTGGCTGCTCGCCTGTGTTGCCACCTGGATTCTGCGCGGG
ACGTCCTTCTGCTACGTCCCTTCGGCCCTCAATCCAGCGGACCTTCCTTCCCGCGGCCTGCTGCCGGCTC
TGCGGCCTCTTCCGCGTCTTCGCCTTCGCCCTCAGACGAGTCGGATCTCCCTTTGGGCCGCCTCCCCGCG
TCGACTTTAAGACCAATGACTTACAAGGCAGCTGTAGATCTTAGCCACTTTTTAAAAGAAAAGGGGGGAC
TGGAAGGGCTAATTCACTCCCAACGAAGACAAGATCTGCTTTTTGCTTGTACTGGGTCTCTCTGGTTAGA
CCAGATCTGAGCCTGGGAGCTCTCTGGCTAACTAGGGAACCCACTGCTTAAGCCTCAATAAAGCTTGCCT
TGAGTGCTTCAAGTAGTGTGTGCCCGTCTGTTGTGTGACTCTGGTAACTAGAGATCCCTCAGACCCTTTT
AGTCAGTGTGGAAAATCTCTAGCAGTACGTATAGTAGTTCATGTCATCTTATTATTCAGTATTTATAACT
TGCAAAGAAATGAATATCAGAGAGTGAGAGGAACTTGTTTATTGCAGCTTATAATGGTTACAAATAAAGC
AATAGCATCACAAATTTCACAAATAAAGCATTTTTTTCACTGCATTCTAGTTGTGGTTTGTCCAAACTCA
TCAATGTATCTTATCATGTCTGGCTCTAGCTATCCCGCCCCTAACTCCGCCCATCCCGCCCCTAACTCCG
CCCAGTTCCGCCCATTCTCCGCCCCATGGCTGACTAATTTTTTTTATTTATGCAGAGGCCGAGGCCGCCT
CGGCCTCTGAGCTATTCCAGAAGTAGTGAGGAGGCTTTTTTGGAGGCCTAGGGACGTACCCAATTCGCCC
TATAGTGAGTCGTATTACGCGCGCTCACTGGCCGTCGTTTTACAACGTCGTGACTGGGAAAACCCTGGCG
TTACCCAACTTAATCGCCTTGCAGCACATCCCCCTTTCGCCAGCTGGCGTAATAGCGAAGAGGCCCGCAC
CGATCGCCCTTCCCAACAGTTGCGCAGCCTGAATGGCGAATGGG
[124 nt withheld, positions 6905-7028]
C
[91 nt withheld, positions 7030-7120]
A
[49 nt withheld, positions 7122-7170]
CCTTTGACGTTGGAGTCCACGTTCTTT
[37 nt withheld, positions 7198-7234]
ACCCTATCTCGGTCTATTCTTTTGATTTATAAGGGATTTTGCCGATTTCGGCCTATTGGTTAAAAAATGA
GCTGATTTAACAAAAATTTAACGCGAATTTTAACAAAATATTAACGCTTACAATTTAGGTGGCACTTTTC
GGGGAAATGTGCGCGGAACCCCTATTTGTTTATTTTTCTAAATACATTCAAATATGTATCCGCTCATGAG
ACAATAACCCTGATAAATGCTTCAATAATATTGAAAAAGGAAGAGTATGAGTATTCAACATTTCCGTGTC
GCCCTTATTCCCTTTTTTGCGGCATTTTGCCTTCCTGTTTTTGCTCACCCAGAAACGCTGGTGAAAGTAA
AAGATGCTGAAGATCAGTTGGGTGCACGAGTGGGTTACATCGAACTGGATCTCAACAGCGGTAAGATCCT
TGAGAGTTTTCGCCCCGAAGAACGTTTTCCAATGATGAGCACTTTTAAAGTTCTGCTATGTGGCGCGGTA
TTATCCCGTATTGACGCCGGGCAAGAGCAACTCGGTCGCCGCATACACTATTCTCAGAATGACTTGGTTG
AGTACTCACCAGTCACAGAAAAGCATCTTACGGATGGCATGACAGTAAGAGAATTATGCAGTGCTGCCAT
AACCATGAGTGATAACACTGCGGCCAACTTACTTCTGACAACGATCGGAGGACCGAAGGAGCTAACCGCT
TTTTTGCACAACATGGGGGATCATGTAACTCGCCTTGATCGTTGGGAACCGGAGCTGAATGAAGCCATAC
CAAACGACGAGCGTGACACCACGATGCCTGTAGCAATGGCAACAACGTTGCGCAAACTATTAACTGGCGA
ACTACTTACTCTAGCTTCCCGGCAACAATTAATAGACTGGATGGAGGCGGATAAAGTTGCAGGACCACTT
CTGCGCTCGGCCCTTCCGGCTGGCTGGTTTATTGCTGATAAATCTGGAGCCGGTGAGCGTGGGTCTCGCG
GTATCATTGCAGCACTGGGGCCAGATGGTAAGCCCTCCCGTATCGTAGTTATCTACACGACGGGGAGTCA
GGCAACTATGGATGAACGAAATAGACAGATCGCTGAGATAGGTGCCTCACTGATTAAGCATTGGTAACTG
TCAGACCAAGTTTACTCATATATACTTTAGATTGATTTAAAACTTCATTTTTAATTTAAAAGGATCTAGG
TGAAGATCCTTTTTGATAATCTCATGACCAAAATCCCTTAACGTGAGTTTTCGTTCCACTGAGCGTCAGA
CCCCGTAGAAAAGATCAAAGGATCTTCTTGAGATCCTTTTTTTCTGCGCGTAATCTGCTGCTTGCAAACA
AAAAAACCACCGCTACCAGCGGTGGTTTGTTTGCCGGATCAAGAGCTACCAACTCTTTTTCCGAAGGTAA
CTGGCTTCAGCAGAGCGCAGATACCAAATACTGTTCTTCTAGTGTAGCCGTAGTTAGGCCACCACTTCAA
GAACTCTGTAGCACCGCCTACATACCTCGCTCTGCTAATCCTGTTACCAGTGGCTGCTGCCAGTGGCGAT
AAGTCGTGTCTTACCGGGTTGGACTCAAGACGATAGTTACCGGATAAGGCGCAGCGGTCGGGCTGAACGG
GGGGTTCGTGCACACAGCCCAGCTTGGAGCGAACGACCTACACCGAACTGAGATACCTACAGCGTGAGCT
ATGAGAAAGCGCCACGCTTCCCGAAGGGAGAAAGGCGGACAGGTATCCGGTAAGCGGCAGGGTCGGAACA
GGAGAGCGCACGAGGGAGCTTCCAGGGGGAAACGCCTGGTATCTTTATAGTCCTGTCGGGTTTCGCCACC
TCTGACTTGAGCGTCGATTTTTGTGATGCTCGTCAGGGGGGCGGAGCCTATGGAAAAACGCCAGCAACGC
GGCCTTTTTACGGTTCCTGGCCTTTTGCTGGCCTTTTGCTCACATGTTCTTTCCTGCGTTATCCCCTGAT
TCTGTGGATAACCGTATTACCGCCTTTGAGTGAGCTGATACCGCTCGCCGCAGCCGAACGACCGAGCGCA
GCGAGTCAGTGAGCGAGGAAGCGGAAGAGCGCCCAATACGCAAACCGCCTCTCCCCGCGCGTTGGCCGAT
TCATTAATGCAGCTGGCACGACAGGTTTCCCGACTGGAAAGCGGGCAGTGAGCGCAACGCAATTAATGTG
AGTTAGCTCACTCATTAGGCACCCCAGGCTTTACACTTTATGCTTCCGGCTCGTATGTTGTGTGGAATTG
TGAGCGGATAACAATTTCACACAGGAAACAGCTATGACCATGATTACGCCAAGCGCGCAATTAACCCTCA
CTAAAGGGAACAAAAGCTGGAGCTGCAAGC
Features (pLannotate 1.2.2; 31 found; start..end, strand, type, name):
      5..231     +  promoter       RSV promoter: Rous sarcoma virus enhancer/promoter
    232..412     +  LTR            5' LTR (truncated): truncated 5' long terminal repeat (LTR) from HIV-1
    459..584     +  misc_feature   HIV-1 Ψ: packaging signal of human immunodeficiency virus type 1
    568..931     +  CDS            HIV-1 gag (fragment): gag protein from human immunodeficiency virus 1; gag
   1077..1310    +  misc_feature   RRE: The Rev response element (RRE) of HIV-1 allows for Rev-dependent mRNA export from the nucleus to the cytoplasm.
   1687..1713    +  CDS            Rev (fragment): human immunodeficiency virus 1 (HIV-1) Rev protein; rev; enhances nuclear export of unspliced and incompletely spliced viral mRNAs
   1720..1743    +  promoter       SV40 promoter (fragment): SV40 early promoter
   1744..1815    +  promoter       SV40 promoter (fragment): SV40 enhancer and early promoter
   1839..1974    +  rep_origin     SV40 ori: SV40 origin of replication
   2020..2616    +  CDS            PuroR (fragment): puromycin N-acetyltransferase; pac from Streptomyces; confers resistance to puromycin
   2665..2782    +  misc_feature   cPPT/CTS: central polypurine tract and central termination sequence of HIV-1
   2847..2913    +  CDS            small t antigen (fragment): SV40 (simian virus 40) small t antigen
   2920..4098    +  promoter       EF-1α promoter: strong constitutive promoter for human elongation factor EF-1α
   4115..4642    +  CDS            ZNF547 (fragment): ZN547_HUMAN - Experimental evidence at protein level: Swiss-Prot protein existence level 1. May be involved in transcriptional regulation. From Homo sapiens (Human).
   5336..5389    +  promoter       U6 promoter (fragment): RNA polymerase III promoter for human U6 snRNA
   5431..6019    +  misc_feature   WPRE: woodchuck hepatitis virus posttranscriptional regulatory element
   6070..6089    +  misc_feature   cPPT/CTS (fragment): central polypurine tract and central termination sequence of HIV-1
   6091..6324    +  LTR            3' LTR (ΔU3): self-inactivating 3' long terminal repeat (LTR) from HIV-1
   6402..6523    +  polyA_signal   SV40 poly(A) signal: SV40 polyadenylation signal
   6563..6698    +  rep_origin     SV40 ori: SV40 origin of replication
   6719..6737    -  promoter       T7 promoter: promoter for bacteriophage T7 RNA polymerase
   6745..6900    +  CDS            lacZα (fragment): LacZα fragment of β-galactosidase; lacZ fragment
   6905..7333    +  rep_origin     f1 ori (sequence partly withheld): f1 bacteriophage origin of replication; arrow indicates direction of (+) strand synthesis
   7386..7490    +  promoter       AmpR promoter: bla
   7491..8351    +  CDS            AmpR: β-lactamase; bla; confers resistance to ampicillin, carbenicillin, and related antibiotics
   8522..9110    +  rep_origin     ori: high-copy-number ColE1/pMB1/pBR322/pUC origin of replication
   9293..9385    +  CDS            lacI (fragment): lac repressor; lacI; The lac repressor binds to the lac operator to inhibit transcription in E. coli. This inhibition can be relieved by adding lactose or isopropyl-β-D-thiogalactopyranoside (IPTG).
   9398..9419    +  protein_bind   CAP binding site: CAP binding activates transcription in the presence of cAMP. E. coli catabolite activator protein
   9434..9464    +  promoter       lac promoter: promoter for the E. coli lac operon
   9472..9488    +  protein_bind   lac operator: The lac repressor binds to the lac operator to inhibit transcription in E. coli. This inhibition can be relieved by adding lactose or isopropyl-β-D-thiogalactopyranoside (IPTG). lac repressor encoded by lacI
   9533..9551    +  promoter       T3 promoter: promoter for bacteriophage T3 RNA polymerase
