[The description below was written by a language model from this plasmid's Addgene catalogue record and pLannotate feature annotations shown in this document.]
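Description:
TFORF1010 is a lentiviral mammalian expression plasmid built on the pLX_TRC317 backbone and carrying the human zinc-finger gene ZNF547 as an overexpression ORF. It belongs to a barcoded transcription factor ORF collection in which each construct carries a unique 24-bp barcode, so that individual factors can be identified by sequencing in pooled screens such as directed-differentiation screens. In bacteria it is maintained through a high-copy ColE1/pUC-type origin and ampicillin resistance (AmpR). An f1 origin and remnants of a lac/lacZα cloning region flanked by T3 and T7 promoters are also present in the backbone. The depositor notes that the plasmid can recombine during propagation, as is common for LTR-containing vectors.

The transfer cassette has a third-generation, self-inactivating layout. An RSV promoter drives a truncated HIV-1 5' LTR, followed by the Ψ packaging signal with a gag fragment, the RRE for Rev-dependent nuclear export of the genomic RNA, a cPPT/CTS, and a ΔU3 3' LTR with a downstream SV40 polyadenylation signal. Within the provirus, an SV40 early promoter/origin region drives puromycin N-acetyltransferase for selecting transduced cells. A separate EF-1α promoter provides strong constitutive expression of ZNF547. A WPRE downstream of the ORF enhances transcript stability and expression.

The automated annotation labels only the first part of the roughly 1.3 kb insert as ZNF547, and it does not annotate the barcode. A short U6 promoter fragment is detected between the ORF and the WPRE, but the record does not explain its role. No epitope tag or fluorescent reporter is recorded.
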