Addgene plasmid #143742: TFORF1010
Purpose: Lentiviral vector for overexpressing transcription factor ORFs with unique 24-bp barcodes. Barcodes facilitate identification of transcription factors in pooled screens.
Depositing lab: Feng Zhang. Depositing organization: Broad Institute. Publication: A transcription factor atlas of directed differentiation. Joung J, Ma S, Tay T, Geiger-Schuller KR, Kirchgatterer PC, Verdine VK, Guo B, Arias-Garcia MA, Allen WE, Singh A, Kuksenko O, Abudayyeh OO, Gootenberg JS, Fu Z, Macrae RK, Buenrostro JD, Regev A, Zhang F. Cell. 2023 Jan 5;186(1):209-229.e26. doi: 10.1016/j.cell.2022.11.026. PubMed 36608654.
Backbone
  Vector backbone: pLX_TRC317
  Backbone manufacturer: Broad Institute Genetic Perturbation Platform
  Backbone size w/o insert (bp): 8264
  Vector type: Mammalian Expression, Lentiviral
  Selectable markers: Puromycin
Growth in bacteria
  Bacterial resistance: Ampicillin, 100 μg/mL
  Growth temperature: 37°C
  Growth strain: NEB Stable
  Copy number: High Copy
Gene/Insert
  Gene/Insert name: ZNF547
  Species: H. sapiens (human)
  Insert size (bp): 1310
  Entrez Gene: ZNF547 (a.k.a. MIP-2A, SEDLP1, TRAPPC2.19, TRAPPC2B, TRAPPC2P1)
  Promoter: EF1a
  Cloning method: Unknown
  Sequencing primers: 5′ GGGTGGAGACTGAAGTTAGGCCAG; 3′ CACATAGCGTAAAAGGAGCAACATAG
Terms and licenses: Academic/Nonprofit Terms; Industry Terms: Not Available to Industry
Depositor comments: NM_173631,ENST00000282282 . The transcription factor ORF portion of this plasmid was synthesized by Genewiz. Please test multiple small colonies in case of plasmid recombination. To make this collection available in a timely manner, a portion of this collection was not fully sequenced by Addgene. If an Addgene verified full plasmid sequence is not available, please contact us prior to placing an order to request the full sequence.
How to cite: TFORF1010 was a gift from Feng Zhang (Addgene plasmid # 143742 ; http://n2t.net/addgene:143742 ; RRID:Addgene_143742)
