>Addgene plasmid #143742 | TFORF1010 | depositor partial sequence | sequence record 283353 | Insert
ACCGCCACCATGGCAGAAATGAACCCTGCACAGGGTCATGTGGTTTTTGAAGACGTGGCCATATATTTCT
CCCAGGAGGAGTGGGGGCATCTCGATGAGGCTCAGAGATTGCTGTACCGTGATGTGATGCTGGAGAATTT
GGCCCTTTTGTCCTCACTAGGTTGTTGCCATGGAGCTGAGGATGAGGAGGCACCTTTAGAGCCAGGTGTT
TCTGTAGGAGTGTCACAGGTCATGGCTCCAAAGCCCTGTCTATCTACCCAGAATACCCAGCCCTGTGAGA
CATGTAGCTCACTTCTGAAGGACATTCTGCGTCTGGCTGAGCATGACGGAACACACCCCGAGCAGGGACT
GTACACGTGTCCAGCACATCTTCACCAGCACCAAAAGGAGCAGATTAGAGAGAAACTTTCTAGAGGGGAT
GGAGGAAGACCGACATTTGTGAAGAACCACAGAGTTCACATGGCAGGGAAGACCTTCTTGTGCAGTGAAT
GTGGGAAAGCCTTTAGCCACAAACATAAACTTTCTGACCATCAGAAAATCCACACTGGAGAAAGAACTTA
TAAGTGCAGCAAATGTGGGATATTGTTTATGGAAAGGTCCACACTCAATAGACATCAGAGAACTCACACT
GGAGAAAGGCCTTATGAGTGCAATGAATGTGGGAAAGCCTTTCTTTGTAAGTCTCACCTTGTTCGTCACC
AGACAATCCACTCTGGAGAAAGGCCTTATGAGTGCAGTGAATGTGGGAAATTGTTTATGTGGAGTTCCAC
ACTCATTACACATCAGAGGGTTCACACTGGAAAGAGGCCTTATGGTTGCAGTGAATGTGGGAAGTTCTTT
AAGTGCAACTCAAACCTCTTTAGGCATTACAGAATTCATACAGGAAAAAGGTCTTATGGTTGCAGTGAAT
GTGGGAAATTCTTTATGGAAAGGTCTACACTCAGTAGACATCAGAGAGTTCACACTGGAGAAAGGCCTTA
TGAGTGCAATGAATGTGGGAAATTCTTCAGCTTGAAATCCGTCCTCATTCAACACCAAAGAGTTCACACT
GGAGAACGGCCTTATGAATGCAGTGAGTGTGGGAAGGCCTTCCTTACAAAGTCCCACCTCATTTGTCATC
AGACAGTTCACACTGCAGCAAAGCAGTGCAGTGAATGTGGGAAATTCTTTAGGTATAACTCTACACTTCT
CAGACATCAGAAAGTCCACACTGGATAGTAATGAACTAGTCCGTAACTTGAAAGTATTTCGATTTCTTGG
CTTTATATATCTTGTGGAAAGGACGACCAGTACCAGCACGTCTACAAGCT
