>Addgene plasmid #143742 | TFORF1010 | depositor partial sequence | sequence record 283354 | Barcode
CCAGTACCAGCACGTCTACAAGCT
